>Addgene plasmid #49751 | pVRc37_2513 | depositor full sequence | sequence record 74558 | pVRc37_2513 sequence 4975 bps
ATGAGCAGCGCACCGGCAACCAAAGAAGAAGTTGATTTTGCACTGAAAGTTCGTCGTGCACTGGATGAAC
GTGCAGCAAGCCTGCCGGATGCAACCACCGATCGTCTGGCAGCAGCACGTCGTGCAGCACTGGCACGTAA
AAAACCGGATGCAGCAATTGTTCTGGTTCCGGCACTGGCAGGTAGCGCAGGCACCCTGGAACTGCGTCCG
CCTGGTGAACCGCGTAAAAGCCTGGCACGTCGTCTGGCACGTGCATGGCCTCTGGCACTGCTGCTGGCAG
GTCTGATTGGTATTGCATATTGGGAAGATATGCAGCGTACCGCAGAACTGGCAGATATTGATGCAGCAAT
GCTGAGCGATAATCTGCCGCTGACCGCATATCTGGATCATGGTTTTAATGCATATCTGAGCCATACCCAT
TAAGGATCCCTGTTTTGGCGGATGAGAGAAGATTTTCAGCCTGATACAGATTAAATCAGAACGCAGAAGC
GGTCTGATAAAACAGAATTTGCCTGGCGGCAGTAGCGCGGTGGTCCCACCTGACCCCATGCCGAACTCAG
AAGTGAAACGCCGTAGCGCCGATGGTAGTGTGGGGTCTCCCCATGCGAGAGTAGGGAACTGCCAGGCATC
AAATAAAACGAAAGGCTCAGTCGAAAGACTGGGCCTTTCGTTTTATCTGTTGTTTGTCGGTGAACGCTCT
CCTGAGTAGGACAAATCCGCCGGGAGCGGATTTGAACGTTGCGAAGCAACGGCCCGGAGGGTGGCGGGCA
GGACGCCCGCCATAAACTGCCAGGCATCAAATTAAGCAGAAGGCCATCCTGACGGATGGCCTTTTTGCGT
TTCTACAAACTCTTTTGTTTATTTTTCTAAATACATTCAAATATGTATCCGCTCATGAGACAATAACCCT
GATAAATGCTTCAATAATATTGAAAAAGGAAGACTATGAGTATTCAACATTTCCGTGTCTGCTTACATAA
ACAGTAATACAAGGGGTGTTTACTAGAGGTTGATCGGGCACGTAAGAGGTTCCAACTTTCACCATAATGA
AATAAGATCACTACCGGGCGTATTTTTTGAGTTATCGAGATTTTCAGGAGCTAAGGAAGCTAAAATGGAG
AAAAAAATCACGGGATATACCACCGTTGATATATCCCAATGGCATCGTAAAGAACATTTTGAGGCATTTC
AGTCAGTTGCTCAATGTACCTATAACCAGACCGTTCAGCTGGATATTACGGCCTTTTTAAAGACCGTAAA
GAAAAATAAGCACAAGTTTTATCCGGCCTTTATTCACATTCTTGCCCGCCTGATGAACGCTCACCCGGAG
TTTCGTATGGCCATGAAAGACGGTGAGCTGGTGATCTGGGATAGTGTTCACCCTTGTTACACCGTTTTCC
ATGAGCAAACTGAAACGTTTTCGTCCCTCTGGAGTGAATACCACGACGATTTCCGGCAGTTTCTCCACAT
ATATTCGCAAGATGTGGCGTGTTACGGTGAAAACCTGGCCTATTTCCCTAAAGGGTTTATTGAGAATATG
TTTTTTGTCTCAGCCAATCCCTGGGTGAGTTTCACCAGTTTTGATTTAAACGTGGCCAATATGGACAACT
TCTTCGCCCCCGTTTTCACGATGGGCAAATATTATACGCAAGGCGACAAGGTGCTGATGCCGCTGGCGAT
CCAGGTTCATCATGCCGTTTGTGATGGCTTCCATGTCGGCCGCATGCTTAATGAATTACAACAGTACTGT
GATGAGTGGCAGGGCGGGGCGTAATAATACTAGCTCCGGCAAAAAAACGGGCAAGGTGTCACCACCCTGC
CCTTTTTCTTTAAAACCGAAAAGATTACTTCGCGTTTGCCACCTGACGTCTAAGCTGTCAGACCAAGTTT
ACTCATATATACTTTAGATTGATT
[125 nt withheld, positions 1915-2039]
C
[141 nt withheld, positions 2041-2181]
CCTTTGACGTTGGAGTCCACGTTCTTTAATAGTGGACTCTTGTTCCAAACTTGAACAACACTCAACCCTA
TCTCGGGCTATTCTTTTGATTTATAAGGGATTTTGCCGATTTCGGCCTATTGGTTAAAAAATGAGCTGAT
TTAACAAAAATTTAACGCGAATTTTAACAAAATATTAACGTTTACAATTTAAAAGGATCTAGGTGAAGAT
CCTTTTTGATAATCTCATGACCAAAATCCCTTAACGTGAGTTTTCGTTCCACTGAGCGTCAGACCCCGTA
GAAAAGATCAAAGGATCTTCTTGAGATCCTTTTTTTCTGCGCGTAATCTGCTGCTTGCAAACAAAAAAAC
CACCGCTACCAGCGGTGGTTTGTTTGCCGGATCAAGAGCTACCAACTCTTTTTCCGAAGGTAACTGGCTT
CAGCAGAGCGCAGATACCAAATACTGTCCTTCTAGTGTAGCCGTAGTTAGGCCACCACTTCAAGAACTCT
GTAGCACCGCCTACATACCTCGCTCTGCTAATCCTGTTACCAGTCAGGCATTTGAGAAGCACACGGTCAC
ACTGCTTCCGGTAGTCAATAAACCGGTAAACCAGCAATAGACATAAGCGGCTATTTAACGACCCTGCCCT
GAACCGACGACCGGGTCGAATTTGCTTTCGAATTTCTGCCATTCATCCGCTTATTATCACTTATTCAGGC
GTAGCACCAGGCGTTTAAGGGCACCAATAACTGCCTTAAAAAAAGCTAGCGGAGTGTATACTGGCTTACT
ATGTTGGCACTGATGAGGGTGTCAGTGAAGTGCTTCATGTGGCAGGAGAAAAAAGGCTGCACCGGTGCGT
CAGCAGAATATGTGATACAGGATATATTCCGCTTCCTCGCTCACTGACTCGCTACGCTCGGTCGTTCGAC
TGCGGCGAGCGGAAATGGCTTACGAACGGGGCGGAGATTTCCTGGAAGATGCCAGGAAGATACTTAACAG
GGAAGTGAGAGGGCCGCGGCAAAGCCGTTTTTCCATAGGCTCCGCCCCCCTGACAAGCATCACGAAATCT
GACGCTCAAATCAGTGGTGGCGAAACCCGACAGGACTATAAAGATACCAGGCGTTTCCCCCTGGCGGCTC
CCTCGTGCGCTCTCCTGTTCCTGCCTTTCGGTTTACCGGTGTCATTCCGCTGTTATGGCCGCGTTTGTCT
CATTCCACGCCTGACACTCAGTTCCGGGTAGGCAGTTCGCTCCAAGCTGGACTGTATGCACGAACCCCCC
GTTCAGTCCGACCGCTGCGCCTTATCCGGTAACTATCGTCTTGAGTCCAACCCGGAAAGACATGCAAAAG
CACCACTGGCAGCAGCCACTGGTAATTGATTTAGAGGAGTTAGTCTTGAAGTCATGCGCCGGTTAAGGCT
AAACTGAAAGGACAAGTTTTGGTGACTGCGCTCCTCCAAGCCAGTTACCTCGGTTCAAAGAGTTGGTAGC
TCAGAGAACCTTCGAAAAACCGCCCTGCAAGGCGGTTTTTTCGTTTTCAGAGCAAGAGATTACGCGCAGA
CCAAAACGATCTCAAGAAGATCATCTTATTAATCAGATAAAATATTTGCTCATGAGCCCGAAGTGGCGAG
CCCGATCTTCCCCATCGGTGATGTCGGCGATATAGGCGCCAGCAACCGCACCTGTGGCGCCGGTGATGCC
GGCCACGATGCGTCCGGCGTAGAGGATCTGCTCATGTTTGACAGCTTATCATCGATGCATAATGTGCCTG
TCAAATGGACGAAGCAGGGATTCTGCAAACCCTATGCTACTCCCTCGAGCCGTCAATTGTCTGATTCGTT
ACCAATTATTAATTTTTAAAGTATGGGCAATCAATTGCTCCTGTTAAAATTGCTTTAGAAATACTTTGGC
AGCGGTTTGTTGTATTGAGTTTCATTTGCGCATTGGTTAAATGGAAAGTGACAGTACGCTCACTGCAACC
TAATATTTTTGAAATATCCCAAGAGCTTTTTCCTTCGCATGCCCACGCTAAACATTCTTTTTCTCTTTTG
GTTAAATCGTTGTTTGATTTATTATTTGCTATATTTATTTTTCGATAATTATCAACTAGAGAAGGAACAA
TTAATGGTATGTTCATACACGCATGTAAAAATAAACTATCTATATAGTTGTCTTTTTCTGAATGTGCAAA
ACTAAGCATTCCGAAGCCATTGTTAGCCGTATGAATAGGGAAACTAAACCCAGTGATAAGACCTGATGTT
TTCGCTTCTTTAATTACATTTGGAGATTTTTTATTTACAGCATTGTTTTCAAATATATTCCAATTAATTG
GTGAATGATTGGAGTTAGAATAATCTACTATAGGATCATATTTTATTAAATTAGCGTCATCATAATATTG
CCTCCATTTTTTAGGGTAATTATCTAGGATTGAAATATCAGATTTAACCATAGAATGAGGATAAATGATC
GCGAGTAAATAATATTCACAATGTACCATTTTAGTCATATCAGATAAGCATTGATTAATATCATTATTGC
TTCTACAAGCTTTAATTTTATTAATTATTCTGTATGTGTCGTCGGCATTTATGTTTTTCATATTCACCAC
CCTGAATTGACTCTCTTCCGGGCGCTATCATGCCATACCGCGAAAGGTTTTGCGCCATTCGATGGCGCGC
CGCTTCGTCAGGCCACATAGCTTTCTTGTTCTGATCGGAACGATCGTTGGCTGACCTGTAGGATCGTACA
GGTTTACGCAAGAAAATGGTTTGTTATAGTCGAATAAATACTAGAGAAAGAGGAGAAATACCAT
Features (pLannotate 1.2.2; 16 found; start..end, strand, type, name):
    511..626     +  ncRNA          5S rRNA: Accession: RF00001 - 5S ribosomal RNA
    630..716     +  terminator     rrnB T1 terminator: Escherichia coli rrnB; transcription terminator T1 from the E. coli rrnB gene
    808..835     +  terminator     rrnB T2 terminator: transcription terminator T2 from the E. coli rrnB gene
    854..943     +  promoter       AmpR promoter: bla
   1017..1114    +  promoter       cat promoter: promoter of the E. coli cat gene encoding chloramphenicol acetyltransferase
   1115..1771    +  CDS            cat: CAT_ECOLX - Experimental evidence at protein level: Swiss-Prot protein existence level 1. This enzyme is an effector of chloramphenicol resistance in bacteria. From Escherichia coli. This protein is used as a marker in many commonly used cloning vectors, such as pACYC184.
   1785..1844    +  terminator     his operon terminator: This putative transcriptin terminator from the E. coli his operon has a 2-bp deletion introduced during synthesis. Its efficiency has not been determined.
   1916..2371    +  rep_origin     f1 ori (sequence partly withheld): f1 bacteriophage origin of replication; arrow indicates direction of (+) strand synthesis
   2482..2715    +  rep_origin     ori (fragment): high-copy-number ColE1/pMB1/pBR322/pUC origin of replication
   2928..2949    +  misc_feature   bom (fragment): basis of mobility region from pBR322
   3048..3103    -  rep_origin     RSF ori (fragment): Plasmids containing the RSF 1030 origin of replication can be propagated in E. coli cells that contain additional plasmids with compatible origins.
   3191..3736    -  rep_origin     p15A ori: Plasmids containing the medium-copy-number p15A origin of replication can be propagated in E. coli cells that contain a second plasmid with the ColE1 origin.
   3769..3889    -  CDS            TcR (fragment): tetracycline efflux protein; tet; confers resistance to tetracycline
   3899..3917    +  promoter       tet promoter (fragment): E. coli promoter for tetracycline efflux protein gene
   4013..4762    -  CDS            luxR: LUXR_ALIFS - Experimental evidence at protein level: Swiss-Prot protein existence level 1. Transcriptional activator of the bioluminescence operon. Binds to the OHHL autoinducer. From Aliivibrio fischeri (Vibrio fischeri).
   4763..4836    -  promoter       lacI promoter (fragment): lacI
