[The description below was written by a language model from this plasmid's Addgene catalogue record and pLannotate feature annotations shown in this document.]
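Description:
pVRc37_2513 is a low-copy bacterial expression plasmid built on the pVRc backbone for synthetic biology work in E. coli. It carries AS37_2513, an anti-sigma factor gene from Burkholderia thailandensis E264 that has been codon optimized for E. coli and cloned between intact NdeI and BamHI sites. According to the catalogue entry the insert is driven by the pLux promoter. The automated annotation names neither the pLux promoter nor the anti-sigma coding sequence, which presumably occupy the unannotated region spanning the start and end of the 4,975 nt circular sequence. That region lies upstream of a 5S rRNA segment and the rrnB T1 and T2 terminators, which would end transcription of the insert.

The feature table does show a luxR gene from Aliivibrio fischeri on the opposite strand, preceded by a lacI promoter fragment that appears to drive its constitutive expression. LuxR is the acyl-homoserine lactone-responsive activator of the lux promoter, so anti-sigma expression should be inducible with that autoinducer. Replication is from a complete p15A origin, which is compatible with ColE1-type plasmids and lets this construct coexist with others in one cell. The short ColE1, RSF, bom, TcR and tet promoter hits are fragments, probably remnants or homology matches. An f1 origin is also present. Selection is by chloramphenicol, through a cat gene with its own promoter followed by a his operon terminator.

The associated publication mapped crosstalk among sigma factors, anti-sigma factors and their promoters to design orthogonal genetic switches. This plasmid fits that work as an inducible source of one anti-sigma for testing repression of cognate and non-cognate sigma factors supplied from compatible plasmids.
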