Addgene plasmid #49751: pVRc37_2513
Depositing lab: Christopher Voigt. Depositing organization: University of California, San Francisco (UCSF). Publication: Design of orthogonal genetic switches based on a crosstalk map of sigmas, anti-sigmas, and promoters. Rhodius VA, Segall-Shapiro TH, Sharon BD, Ghodasara A, Orlova E, Tabakh H, Burkhardt DH, Clancy K, Peterson TC, Gross CA, Voigt CA. Mol Syst Biol. 2013 Oct 29;9:702. doi: 10.1038/msb.2013.58. PubMed 24169405.
Backbone
  Vector backbone: pVRc
  Vector type: Bacterial Expression, Synthetic Biology
Growth in bacteria
  Bacterial resistance: Chloramphenicol, 25 μg/mL
  Growth temperature: 37°C
  Growth strain: DH10B
  Copy number: Low Copy
Gene/Insert
  Gene/Insert name: AS37_2513
  Species: Burkholderia thailandensis E264
  Mutation: Codon optimized for E.coli
  Promoter: pLux
  Cloning method: Restriction Enzyme; 5′ cloning site NdeI (not destroyed); 3′ cloning site BamHI (not destroyed)
  Sequencing primers: 5′ GCGCTATCATGCCATACC; 3′ GTTTCACTTCTGAGTTCGGC
Terms and licenses: Academic/Nonprofit Terms; Industry Terms: Not Available to Industry
How to cite: pVRc37_2513 was a gift from Christopher Voigt (Addgene plasmid # 49751 ; http://n2t.net/addgene:49751 ; RRID:Addgene_49751)
