>Addgene plasmid #49751 | pVRc37_2513 | depositor partial sequence | sequence record 74180 | AS gene
ATGAGCAGCGCACCGGCAACCAAAGAAGAAGTTGATTTTGCACTGAAAGTTCGTCGTGCACTGGATGAAC
GTGCAGCAAGCCTGCCGGATGCAACCACCGATCGTCTGGCAGCAGCACGTCGTGCAGCACTGGCACGTAA
AAAACCGGATGCAGCAATTGTTCTGGTTCCGGCACTGGCAGGTAGCGCAGGCACCCTGGAACTGCGTCCG
CCTGGTGAACCGCGTAAAAGCCTGGCACGTCGTCTGGCACGTGCATGGCCTCTGGCACTGCTGCTGGCAG
GTCTGATTGGTATTGCATATTGGGAAGATATGCAGCGTACCGCAGAACTGGCAGATATTGATGCAGCAAT
GCTGAGCGATAATCTGCCGCTGACCGCATATCTGGATCATGGTTTTAATGCATATCTGAGCCATACCCAT
TAA
