>Addgene plasmid #49751 | pVRc37_2513 | depositor partial sequence | sequence record 74181 | pVRc backbone
GGATCCCTGTTTTGGCGGATGAGAGAAGATTTTCAGCCTGATACAGATTAAATCAGAACGCAGAAGCGGT
CTGATAAAACAGAATTTGCCTGGCGGCAGTAGCGCGGTGGTCCCACCTGACCCCATGCCGAACTCAGAAG
TGAAACGCCGTAGCGCCGATGGTAGTGTGGGGTCTCCCCATGCGAGAGTAGGGAACTGCCAGGCATCAAA
TAAAACGAAAGGCTCAGTCGAAAGACTGGGCCTTTCGTTTTATCTGTTGTTTGTCGGTGAACGCTCTCCT
GAGTAGGACAAATCCGCCGGGAGCGGATTTGAACGTTGCGAAGCAACGGCCCGGAGGGTGGCGGGCAGGA
CGCCCGCCATAAACTGCCAGGCATCAAATTAAGCAGAAGGCCATCCTGACGGATGGCCTTTTTGCGTTTC
TACAAACTCTTTTGTTTATTTTTCTAAATACATTCAAATATGTATCCGCTCATGAGACAATAACCCTGAT
AAATGCTTCAATAATATTGAAAAAGGAAGACTATGAGTATTCAACATTTCCGTGTCTGCTTACATAAACA
GTAATACAAGGGGTGTTTACTAGAGGTTGATCGGGCACGTAAGAGGTTCCAACTTTCACCATAATGAAAT
AAGATCACTACCGGGCGTATTTTTTGAGTTATCGAGATTTTCAGGAGCTAAGGAAGCTAAAATGGAGAAA
AAAATCACGGGATATACCACCGTTGATATATCCCAATGGCATCGTAAAGAACATTTTGAGGCATTTCAGT
CAGTTGCTCAATGTACCTATAACCAGACCGTTCAGCTGGATATTACGGCCTTTTTAAAGACCGTAAAGAA
AAATAAGCACAAGTTTTATCCGGCCTTTATTCACATTCTTGCCCGCCTGATGAACGCTCACCCGGAGTTT
CGTATGGCCATGAAAGACGGTGAGCTGGTGATCTGGGATAGTGTTCACCCTTGTTACACCGTTTTCCATG
AGCAAACTGAAACGTTTTCGTCCCTCTGGAGTGAATACCACGACGATTTCCGGCAGTTTCTCCACATATA
TTCGCAAGATGTGGCGTGTTACGGTGAAAACCTGGCCTATTTCCCTAAAGGGTTTATTGAGAATATGTTT
TTTGTCTCAGCCAATCCCTGGGTGAGTTTCACCAGTTTTGATTTAAACGTGGCCAATATGGACAACTTCT
TCGCCCCCGTTTTCACGATGGGCAAATATTATACGCAAGGCGACAAGGTGCTGATGCCGCTGGCGATCCA
GGTTCATCATGCCGTTTGTGATGGCTTCCATGTCGGCCGCATGCTTAATGAATTACAACAGTACTGTGAT
GAGTGGCAGGGCGGGGCGTAATAATACTAGCTCCGGCAAAAAAACGGGCAAGGTGTCACCACCCTGCCCT
TTTTCTTTAAAACCGAAAAGATTACTTCGCGTTTGCCACCTGACGTCTAAGCTGTCAGACCAAGTTTACT
CATATATACTTTAGATTGATT
[125 nt withheld, positions 1492-1616]
C
[141 nt withheld, positions 1618-1758]
CCTTTGACGTTGGAGTCCACGTTCTTTAATAGTGGACTCTTGTTCCAAACTTGAACAACACTCAACCCTA
TCTCGGGCTATTCTTTTGATTTATAAGGGATTTTGCCGATTTCGGCCTATTGGTTAAAAAATGAGCTGAT
TTAACAAAAATTTAACGCGAATTTTAACAAAATATTAACGTTTACAATTTAAAAGGATCTAGGTGAAGAT
CCTTTTTGATAATCTCATGACCAAAATCCCTTAACGTGAGTTTTCGTTCCACTGAGCGTCAGACCCCGTA
GAAAAGATCAAAGGATCTTCTTGAGATCCTTTTTTTCTGCGCGTAATCTGCTGCTTGCAAACAAAAAAAC
CACCGCTACCAGCGGTGGTTTGTTTGCCGGATCAAGAGCTACCAACTCTTTTTCCGAAGGTAACTGGCTT
CAGCAGAGCGCAGATACCAAATACTGTCCTTCTAGTGTAGCCGTAGTTAGGCCACCACTTCAAGAACTCT
GTAGCACCGCCTACATACCTCGCTCTGCTAATCCTGTTACCAGTCAGGCATTTGAGAAGCACACGGTCAC
ACTGCTTCCGGTAGTCAATAAACCGGTAAACCAGCAATAGACATAAGCGGCTATTTAACGACCCTGCCCT
GAACCGACGACCGGGTCGAATTTGCTTTCGAATTTCTGCCATTCATCCGCTTATTATCACTTATTCAGGC
GTAGCACCAGGCGTTTAAGGGCACCAATAACTGCCTTAAAAAAAGCTAGCGGAGTGTATACTGGCTTACT
ATGTTGGCACTGATGAGGGTGTCAGTGAAGTGCTTCATGTGGCAGGAGAAAAAAGGCTGCACCGGTGCGT
CAGCAGAATATGTGATACAGGATATATTCCGCTTCCTCGCTCACTGACTCGCTACGCTCGGTCGTTCGAC
TGCGGCGAGCGGAAATGGCTTACGAACGGGGCGGAGATTTCCTGGAAGATGCCAGGAAGATACTTAACAG
GGAAGTGAGAGGGCCGCGGCAAAGCCGTTTTTCCATAGGCTCCGCCCCCCTGACAAGCATCACGAAATCT
GACGCTCAAATCAGTGGTGGCGAAACCCGACAGGACTATAAAGATACCAGGCGTTTCCCCCTGGCGGCTC
CCTCGTGCGCTCTCCTGTTCCTGCCTTTCGGTTTACCGGTGTCATTCCGCTGTTATGGCCGCGTTTGTCT
CATTCCACGCCTGACACTCAGTTCCGGGTAGGCAGTTCGCTCCAAGCTGGACTGTATGCACGAACCCCCC
GTTCAGTCCGACCGCTGCGCCTTATCCGGTAACTATCGTCTTGAGTCCAACCCGGAAAGACATGCAAAAG
CACCACTGGCAGCAGCCACTGGTAATTGATTTAGAGGAGTTAGTCTTGAAGTCATGCGCCGGTTAAGGCT
AAACTGAAAGGACAAGTTTTGGTGACTGCGCTCCTCCAAGCCAGTTACCTCGGTTCAAAGAGTTGGTAGC
TCAGAGAACCTTCGAAAAACCGCCCTGCAAGGCGGTTTTTTCGTTTTCAGAGCAAGAGATTACGCGCAGA
CCAAAACGATCTCAAGAAGATCATCTTATTAATCAGATAAAATATTTGCTCATGAGCCCGAAGTGGCGAG
CCCGATCTTCCCCATCGGTGATGTCGGCGATATAGGCGCCAGCAACCGCACCTGTGGCGCCGGTGATGCC
GGCCACGATGCGTCCGGCGTAGAGGATCTGCTCATGTTTGACAGCTTATCATCGATGCATAATGTGCCTG
TCAAATGGACGAAGCAGGGATTCTGCAAACCCTATGCTACTCCCTCGAGCCGTCAATTGTCTGATTCGTT
ACCAATTATTAATTTTTAAAGTATGGGCAATCAATTGCTCCTGTTAAAATTGCTTTAGAAATACTTTGGC
AGCGGTTTGTTGTATTGAGTTTCATTTGCGCATTGGTTAAATGGAAAGTGACAGTACGCTCACTGCAACC
TAATATTTTTGAAATATCCCAAGAGCTTTTTCCTTCGCATGCCCACGCTAAACATTCTTTTTCTCTTTTG
GTTAAATCGTTGTTTGATTTATTATTTGCTATATTTATTTTTCGATAATTATCAACTAGAGAAGGAACAA
TTAATGGTATGTTCATACACGCATGTAAAAATAAACTATCTATATAGTTGTCTTTTTCTGAATGTGCAAA
ACTAAGCATTCCGAAGCCATTGTTAGCCGTATGAATAGGGAAACTAAACCCAGTGATAAGACCTGATGTT
TTCGCTTCTTTAATTACATTTGGAGATTTTTTATTTACAGCATTGTTTTCAAATATATTCCAATTAATTG
GTGAATGATTGGAGTTAGAATAATCTACTATAGGATCATATTTTATTAAATTAGCGTCATCATAATATTG
CCTCCATTTTTTAGGGTAATTATCTAGGATTGAAATATCAGATTTAACCATAGAATGAGGATAAATGATC
GCGAGTAAATAATATTCACAATGTACCATTTTAGTCATATCAGATAAGCATTGATTAATATCATTATTGC
TTCTACAAGCTTTAATTTTATTAATTATTCTGTATGTGTCGTCGGCATTTATGTTTTTCATATTCACCAC
CCTGAATTGACTCTCTTCCGGGCGCTATCATGCCATACCGCGAAAGGTTTTGCGCCATTCGATGGCGCGC
CGCTTCGTCAGGCCACATAGCTTTCTTGTTCTGATCGGAACGATCGTTGGCTGACCTGTAGGATCGTACA
GGTTTACGCAAGAAAATGGTTTGTTATAGTCGAATAAATACTAGAGAAAGAGGAGAAATACCAT
