>Addgene plasmid #49751 | pVRc37_2513 | addgene partial sequence | sequence record 77226 | pTrcHis_rev
AACAGGGATCCTTAATGGGTATGGCTCAGATATGCATTAAAACCATGATCCAGATATGCGGTCAGCGGCA
GATTATCGCTCAGCATTGCTGCATCAATATCTGCCAGTTCTGCGGTACGCTGCATATCTTCCCAATATGC
AATACCAATCAGACCTGCCAGCAGCAGTGCCAGAGGCCATGCACGTGCCAGACGACGTGCCAGGCTTTTA
CGCGGTTCACCAGGCGGACGCAGTTCCAGGGTGCCTGCGCTACCTGCCAGTGCCGGAACCAGAACAATTG
CTGCATCCGGTTTTTTACGTGCCAGTGCTGCACGACGTGCTGCTGCCAGACGATCGGTGGTTGCATCCGG
CAGGCTTGCTGCACGTTCATCCAGTGCACGACGAACTTTCAGTGCAAAATCAACTTCTTCTTTGGTTGCC
GGTGCGCTGCTCATATGGTATTTCTCCTCTTTCTCTAGTATTTATTCGACTATAACAAACCATTTTCTTG
CGTAAACCTGTACGATCCTACAGGTCAGCCAACGATCGTTCCGATCAGAACAAGAAAGCTATGTGGCCTG
ACGAAGCGGCGCGCCATCGAATGGCGCAAAACCTTTCGCGGTATGGCATGATAGCGCCCGGAAGAGAGTC
AATTCAGGGTGGTGAATATGAAAAACATAAATGCCGACGACACATACAGAATAATTAATAAAATTAAAGC
TTGTAGAAGCAATAATGATATTAATCAATGCTTATCTGATATGACTAAAATGGTACATTGTGAATATTAT
TTACTCGCGATCATTTATCCTCATTCTATGGTTAAATCTGATATTTCAATCCTAGATAATTACCCTAAAA
AATGGAGGCAATATTATGATGACGCTAATTTAATAAAATATGATCCTATAGTAGATTATTCTAACTCCAA
TCATTCAC
