>Addgene plasmid #49751 | pVRc37_2513 | addgene partial sequence | sequence record 77250 | pBRrevBam
GTGATGCCGGCCACGATGCGTCCGGCGTAGAGGATCTGCTCATGTTTGACAGCTTATCATCGATGCATAA
TGTGCCTGTCAAATGGACGAAGCAGGGATTCTGCAAACCCTATGCTACTCCCTCGAGCCGTCAATTGTCT
GATTCGTTACCAATTATTAATTTTTAAAGTATGGGCAATCAATTGCTCCTGTTAAAATTGCTTTAGAAAT
ACTTTGGCAGCGGTTTGTTGTATTGAGTTTCATTTGCGCATTGGTTAAATGGAAAGTGACAGTACGCTCA
CTGCAACCTAATATTTTTGAAATATCCCAAGAGCTTTTTCCTTCGCATGCCCACGCTAAACATTCTTTTT
CTCTTTTGGTTAAATCGTTGTTTGATTTATTATTTGCTATATTTATTTTTCGATAATTATCAACTAGAGA
AGGAACAATTAATGGTATGTTCATACACGCATGTAAAAATAAACTATCTATATAGTTGTCTTTTTCTGAA
TGTGCAAAACTAAGCATTCCGAAGCCATTGTTAGCCGTATGAATAGGGAAACTAAACCCAGTGATAAGAC
CTGATGTTTTCGCTTCTTTAATTACATTTGGAGATTTTTTATTTACAGCATTGTTTTCAAATATATTCCA
ATTAATTGGTGAATGATTGGAGTTAGAATAATCTACTATAGGATCATATTTTATTAAATTAGCGTCATCA
TAATATTGCCTCCATTTTTTAGGGTAATTATCTAGGATTGAAATATCAGATTTAACCATAGAATGAGGAT
AAATGATCGCGAGTAAATAATATTCACAATGTACCATTTTAGTCATATCAGATAAGCATTGATTAATATC
ATTATTGCTTCTACAAGCTTTAATTTTATTAATTATTCTGTATGTGTCGTCGGCATTTATGTTTTTCATA
TTCACCACCCTGAATTGACTCTCTTCCGGGCGCTATCATG
